Addgene plasmid #209997: pLPC32
Purpose: Contains Level 0 Part: 3' Connector (3C5CSN) for the construction of Level 1 plasmids
Depositing lab: Georg Fritz & Thorsten Mascher. Depositing organization: University of Western Australia. Publication: The Marburg Collection: A Golden Gate DNA Assembly Framework for Synthetic Biology Applications in Vibrio natriegens. Stukenberg D, Hensel T, Hoff J, Daniel B, Inckemann R, Tedeschi JN, Nousch F, Fritz G. ACS Synth Biol. 2021 Aug 20;10(8):1904-1919. doi: 10.1021/acssynbio.1c00126. Epub 2021 Jul 13. PubMed 34255476.
Backbone
  Vector backbone: pLP1
  Vector type: Bacterial Expression
Growth in bacteria
  Bacterial resistance: Chloramphenicol, 25 μg/mL
  Growth temperature: 37°C
  Growth strain: DH5alpha
  Copy number: Low Copy
Gene/Insert
  Gene/Insert name: 3' Connector (3C5CSN)
  Species: Synthetic
  Cloning method: Restriction Enzyme; 5′ cloning site BsmBI (destroyed during cloning); 3′ cloning site BsmBI (destroyed during cloning)
Terms and licenses: Academic/Nonprofit Terms; Industry Terms: Not Available to Industry
Depositor comments: Original Marburg Collection name: pMC0_6_16_3C5CSN
How to cite: pLPC32 was a gift from Georg Fritz & Thorsten Mascher (Addgene plasmid # 209997 ; http://n2t.net/addgene:209997 ; RRID:Addgene_209997)
