[The description below was written by a language model from this plasmid's Addgene catalogue record and pLannotate feature annotations shown in this document.]
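Description:
pLPC32 is a small (about 2.1 kb) bacterial Level 0 part plasmid from the Marburg Collection, a Golden Gate DNA assembly framework developed for synthetic biology in Vibrio natriegens. In the original collection it carried the name pMC0_6_16_3C5CSN. It is built on the pLP1 backbone and holds a single synthetic part, the 3' connector 3C5CSN, which was inserted through BsmBI sites that were destroyed during cloning. The part is therefore fixed in the storage vector until it is released in the next assembly step.

The annotated sequence shows a minimal, pSB1C3-like architecture. A short insert region of roughly 50 bp lies between a BioBrick prefix and suffix and corresponds to the connector. It is followed by a his operon terminator, and another putative bacterial terminator lies on the other side, insulating the part from backbone transcription. The plasmid replicates from a ColE1/pMB1-type origin. The feature table annotates this origin as high copy, whereas the catalogue entry lists the plasmid as low copy, and the record does not resolve this discrepancy. Selection is by chloramphenicol, through a cat gene driven by its native promoter and ended by the lambda t0 terminator.

The insert carries no promoter, coding sequence or reporter, so despite the "bacterial expression" classification the plasmid is a structural cloning part. Its stated purpose is to supply the 3' connector position when Level 0 parts are combined into Level 1 plasmids. In hierarchical Golden Gate schemes, such connectors typically define the junctions used to join Level 1 units in higher-order assemblies, although the record does not spell out the specific role of 3C5CSN.
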