Features (pLannotate 1.2.2; 8 found; start..end, strand, type, name):
      1..22      +  misc_feature   BioBrick prefix: BioBrick prefix for parts that do not start with "ATG"
     74..93      +  misc_feature   BioBrick suffix: universal suffix for all parts
     94..151     +  terminator     his operon terminator: This putative transcriptin terminator from the E. coli his operon has a 2-bp deletion introduced during synthesis. Its efficiency has not been determined.
    346..934     -  rep_origin     ori: high-copy-number ColE1/pMB1/pBR322/pUC origin of replication
   1117..1211    -  terminator     lambda t0 terminator: transcription terminator from phage lambda
   1235..1891    -  CDS            cat: CAT_ECOLX - Experimental evidence at protein level: Swiss-Prot protein existence level 1. This enzyme is an effector of chloramphenicol resistance in bacteria. From Escherichia coli. This protein is used as a marker in many commonly used cloning vectors, such as pACYC184.
   1892..1989    -  promoter       cat promoter: promoter of the E. coli cat gene encoding chloramphenicol acetyltransferase
   2075..2118    -  terminator     bacterial terminator: putative bacterial transcription terminator
>Addgene plasmid #209997 | pLPC32 | addgene full sequence | sequence record 419498 | Addgene NGS Result
GAATTCGCGGCCGCTTCTAGAGCGATGAGTGGTCTCGCGCTCGCTGGAGACGAGCTTGAGACCACTCATC
GCGACTAGTAGCGGCCGCTGCAGTCCGGCAAAAAAGGGCAAGGTGTCACCACCCTGCCCTTTTTCTTTAA
AACCGAAAAGATTACTTCGCGTTATGCAGGCTTCCTCGCTCACTGACTCGCTGCGCTCGGTCGTTCGGCT
GCGGCGAGCGGTATCAGCTCACTCAAAGGCGGTAATACGGTTATCCACAGAATCAGGGGATAACGCAGGA
AAGAACATGTGAGCAAAAGGCCAGCAAAAGGCCAGGAACCGTAAAAAGGCCGCGTTGCTGGCGTTTTTCC
ACAGGCTCCGCCCCCCTGACGAGCATCACAAAAATCGACGCTCAAGTCAGAGGTGGCGAAACCCGACAGG
ACTATAAAGATACCAGGCGTTTCCCCCTGGAAGCTCCCTCGTGCGCTCTCCTGTTCCGACCCTGCCGCTT
ACCGGATACCTGTCCGCCTTTCTCCCTTCGGGAAGCGTGGCGCTTTCTCATAGCTCACGCTGTAGGTATC
TCAGTTCGGTGTAGGTCGTTCGCTCCAAGCTGGGCTGTGTGCACGAACCCCCCGTTCAGCCCGACCGCTG
CGCCTTATCCGGTAACTATCGTCTTGAGTCCAACCCGGTAAGACACGACTTATCGCCACTGGCAGCAGCC
ACTGGTAACAGGATTAGCAGAGCGAGGTATGTAGGCGGTGCTACAGAGTTCTTGAAGTGGTGGCCTAACT
ACGGCTACACTAGAAGAACAGTATTTGGTATCTGCGCTCTGCTGAAGCCAGTTACCTTCGGAAAAAGAGT
TGGTAGCTCTTGATCCGGCAAACAAACCACCGCTGGTAGCGGTGGTTTTTTTGTTTGCAAGCAGCAGATT
ACGCGCAGAAAAAAAGGATCTCAAGAAGATCCTTTGATCTTTTCTACGGGGTCTGACGCTCAGTGGAACG
AAAACTCACGTTAAGGGATTTTGGTCATGAGATTATCAAAAAGGATCTTCACCTAGATCCTTTTAAATTA
AAAATGAAGTTTTAAATCAATCTAAAGTATATATGAGTAAACTTGGTCTGACAGCTCGAGGCTTGGATTC
TCACCAATAAAAAACGCCCGGCGGCAACCGAGCGTTCTGAACAAATCCAGATGGAGTTCTGAGGTCATTA
CTGGATCTATCAACAGGAGTCCAAGCGAGCTCGATATCAAATTACGCCCCGCCCTGCCACTCGTCGCAGT
ACTGTTGTAATTCATTAAGCATTCTGCCGACATGGAAGCCATCACAAACGGCATGATGAACCTGAATCGC
CAGCGGCATCAGCACCTTGTCGCCTTGCGTATAATATTTGCCCATGGTGAAAACGGGGGCGAAGAAGTTG
TCCATATTGGCCACGTTTAAATCAAAACTGGTGAAACTCACCCAGGGATTGGCTGATACGAAAAACATAT
TCTCAATAAACCCTTTAGGGAAATAGGCCAGGTTTTCACCGTAACACGCCACATCTTGCGAATATATGTG
TAGAAACTGCCGGAAATCGTCGTGGTATTCACTCCAGAGTGATGAAAACGTTTCAGTTTGCTCATGGAAA
ACGGTGTAACAAGGGTGAACACTATCCCATATCACCAGCTCACCGTCTTTCATTGCCATACGAAATTCCG
GATGAGCATTCATCAGGCGGGCAAGAATGTGAATAAAGGCCGGATAAAACTTGTGCTTATTTTTCTTTAC
GGTCTTTAAAAAGGCCGTAATATCCAGCTGAACGGTCTGGTTATAGGTACATTGAGCAACTGACTGAAAT
GCCTCAAAATGTTCTTTACGATGCCATTGGGATATATCAACGGTGGTATATCCAGTGATTTTTTTCTCCA
TTTTAGCTTCCTTAGCTCCTGAAAATCTCGATAACTCAAAAAATACGCCCGGTAGTGATCTTATTTCATT
ATGGTGAAAGTTGGAACCTCTTACGTGCCCGATCAACTCGAGTGCCACCTGACGTCTAAGAAACCATTAT
TATCATGACATTAACCTATAAAAATAGGCGTATCACGAGGCAGAATTTCAGATAAAAAAAATCCTTAGCT
TTCGCTAAGGATGATTTCTG
